>Addgene plasmid #207934 | pKD015 | addgene full sequence | sequence record 415341 | Addgene NGS Result
TAACGAATTGCTCGAGCACCTGCCGATATACTTTATCCTAGTTTGCGCGCTATATTTTGTTTTCTATCGC
GTATTAAATGTATAATTGCGGGACTCTAATCATAAAAACCCATCTCATAAATAACGTCATGCATTACATG
TTAATTATTACATGCTTAACGTAATTCAACAGAAATTATATGATAATCATCGCAAGACCGGCAACAGGAT
TCAATCTTAAGAAACTTTATTGCCAAATGTTTGAACGATCTGCTTGACTCTAGATACTCACATATGCTTG
TACAGCTCGTCCATGCCGCCGGTGGAGTGGCGGCCCTCGGCGCGTTCGTACTGTTCCACGATGGTGTAGT
CCTCGTTGTGGGAGGTGATGTCCAACTTGATGTTGACGTTGTAGGCGCCGGGCAGCTGCACGGGCTTCTT
GGCCTTGTAGGTGGTCTTGACCTCAGCGTCGTAGTGGCCGCCGTCCTTCAGCTTCAGCCTCTGCTTGATC
TCGCCCTTCAGGGCGCCGTCCTCGGGGTACATCCGCTCGGAGGAGGCCTCCCAGCCCATGGTCTTCTTCT
GCATTACGGGGCCGTCGGAGGGGAAGTTGGTGCCGCGCAGCTTCACCTTGTAGATGAACTCGCCGTCCTG
CAGGGAGGAGTCCTGGGTCACGGTCACCACGCCGCCGTCCTCGAAGTTCATCACGCGCTCCCACTTGAAG
CCCTCGGGGAAGGACAGCTTCAAGTAGTCGGGGATGTCGGCGGGGTGCTTCACGTAGGCCTTGGAGCCGT
ACATGAACTGAGGGGACAGGATGTCCCAGGCGAAGGGCAGGGGGCCACCCTTGGTCACCTTCAGCTTGGC
GGTCTGGGTGCCCTCGTAGGGGCGGCCCTCGCCCTCGCCCTCGATCTCGAACTCGTGGCCGTTCACGGAG
CCCTCCATGTGCACCTTGAAGCGCATGAACTCCTTGATGATGGCCATGTTATCCTCCTCGCCCTTGCTCA
ACATAGTAGTGTGCTGGCCACCACGAGTACGGTCACGGTCATGTTCCCCACCAGTATGTTGCTGTCCGTA
GTACTGAGCTCTGTCTTTCAGATCCTGAGCTTTGCTTCCCAACTTCATCCTTGCACTGTCCAACTTGTCT
GATCCCTGTGGGTGCTCTCCCGTTGCGTACCTATTCACAATCAATAGGTATCATACCAAGCATTTTACCT
ATATAGATGATATACACAGACACATTCAAGCTAGCTAGGTCAAATTTCGTATTTAGTTAACCAAATGTTC
CCTAGAATTTGCAATTTCTTATTGTTACATTTGTTATTCGACCAAAAAAATTGATCCAAAGCTACTGGCT
CAACACATGCATGCACATATTGCACAAAATTATGAAGTAAGATGATAAATGTGTGCTTACTTGTAAATCC
AAGAGAAAACGGTTATAGCGGCAATGCCAAACCCTCCAGAGGAAAGAAAACCGGTGATGAGGAGTGCAAC
TGTGATGAGAGCCGGGACAAGGATTGGGCTGAAGATAACGAGCAGAGGTGTTGCAACAGTCAAAGCTATG
ACAGTTCCAACAAGGGTAAGGCTGGAGAGAACAAGGAGGGAACCACCAGCTGTGACAGCAGTTGCAGCTT
TAGCAATCTGCCTAGACTTGGAGTAGTCAGATCCTCGTCCGGACATCTGGTACTGATCTCGATCTCGGCC
CATCATCGGGTACTGGTCCCTGCCGATGATATCGTGATGGGTTCCTCTAGCTGTATCCGCCATTTTTTTG
TTCTTGTTTACTAGAGAGAATGAGATTTTGAATGAGAGATTGATCAAAAAGATGTGTATATATTTTGGAA
GAGGTAGGAGTGTTTGTTAGATATATTAAGAAAGGAGACGAGAAGTCACGTGTCAATGGAGACATCATGC
AATTGTAGGCCACGTGTTAATGGCGTCACCATGCAGCCGCTGCATGTGTTAACGAGAGGAGTCTATTCAA
AGACACGTTTGTTTTTTGCCTAGCTCAGAATGTGGCGTTGGCATCGAACCGAAACATAAAACGCAAAACG
AACCTTTGGGCTCGTCAGTATGGGTTTGGGCCTTCAATAGATTCCTTCTATACGGCCCACATATCCACTA
TTGGCAACAAAATTAGAAAAATTTAGGATTTAGTTTTAAAATTTGTTCCGCGACATTCTAGAACAATGAA
GAAAATGGATACAAATAATAAATCTATCTGCCTCTTAAAAGTTCCAAATTTCACCACGTCACTGCTTTGA
TAATGCAGGTCCTCGTCGTCTCTCCTCCGCTCATCGCCGCCGCATCTCTCTCTAAACCTCTCAATTCTCT
CTCTAAAGCCGCACTCTCTTTCTCCAGAGCCAAACCCATTTGTCCTTTCCCTCAAACCTCTCGACGACCA
ATCTCCGTATACAAATCCCCAATGAACAACCTTTTCAACAGACTCGGATTCGGGTCTGGTCCTCAAGCCC
AAGCTGACCCATCTTCCGCCGCAATCGCCCAAGGACCCGACGATGATGTTCCGTCTTCAGGTCAGCAATT
CGCGCAATTTGGCGCCGGTTGTTTCTGGGGAGTGGAGCTAGCTTACCAGAGAGTTCCTGGTGTGACCAAG
ACCGAGGTTGGGTATAGCCATGGCATCGTGCACAATCCGAGTTACGAGGATGTCTGTACTGGCACTACGG
GACATAACGAGGTTGTTAGAGTTCAGTATGATCCCAAAGAGTGTAGCTTTGAGAGCTTGCTTGATGTTTT
CTGGAATCGTCATGATCCAACCACCTTGAATCGTCAGGTGATTGATTGCTTTAACCCTAAAAATCTAGAC
GTTATCAGTATCAGATCGTAATTTGAATCAATAGAGAGCTCTATGTGTGTTCTGCATTTGGGGCTGAATT
GTTTATTAGATAACAACGACTAGATTCACCTGTTTAGACGAACTCTCTGTCCCTTAGTCTTTAGTTCTAC
ATACATTTGGTAGTCTCAAGTAACTATTGGCTAAGTTGTTATGAGCTAGTTAGAATCTCAGGCCTTGTTG
ATATGAGGATTCGTGTTTGATTATGTGGAAGTGACATTGCCATTTCCATTTTCGTATGCGATCTTGTACT
TGAGTCTGTTCTTGTTCATGTTACTATACCTACATACACTTGAAGTAGTGAATTCCTTATCTTTAATCAT
ATTCCATAGTCCATACCATAGCACATACAGTAGTTATATGCTGCAGAAGAGATCCAACAAAACATTCACA
ATGGATTATAGAAACATTTGTTTATTCATTATAATGAGATCTTACATTCATTTAATATTAGAAAAAGCCA
CAAATTCATAACACAACAAGCCAAGAAAAAAACACAAACTTAAGCACACAAGCTATTTATTTGACACACC
AAATATTTCATCTTCATCTTCATATGAGCTCGCAGCTACTTGTACAGCTCGTCCATGCCGAGAGTGATCC
CGGCGGCGGTCACGAACTCCAGCAGGACCATGTGATCGCGCTTCTCGTTGGGGTCTTTGCTCAGCTTGGA
CTGGGTGCTCAGGTAGTGGTTGTCGGGCAGCAGCACGGGGCCGTCGCCGATGGGGGTGTTCTGCTGGTAG
TGGTCGGCGAGCTGCACGCCGCCGTCCTCGATGTTGTGGCGGATCTTGAAGTTGGCCTTGATGCCGTTCT
TCTGCTTGTCGGCGGTGATATAGACGTTGTCGCTAAAGTAGTTGTACTCCAGCTTGTGCCCCAGGATGTT
GCCGTCCTCCTTGAAGTCGATGCCCTTCAGCTCGATGCGGTTCACCAGGGTGTCGCCCTCGAACTTCACC
TCGGCGCGGGTCTTGTAGTTGCCGTCGTCCTTGAAGAAGATGGTGCGCTCCTGGACGTAGCCTTCGGGCA
TGGCGGACTTGAAGAAGTCGTGCTGCTTCATGTGGTCGGGGTAGCGGGCGAAGCACTGCACGCCCCAGGA
CAGGGTGGTCACGAGGGTGGGCCAGGGCACGGGCAGCTTGCCGGTGGTGCAGATGAACTTCAGGGTCAGC
TTGCCGTAGGTGGCATCGCCCTCGCCCTCGCCGGACACGCTGAACTTGTGGCCGTTTACGTCGCCGTCCA
GCTCGACCAGGATGGGCACCACCCCGGTGAACAGCTCCTCGCCCTTGCTCACCATGGATCCGCCTCCACC
ACTAGTGCCACCGCTGCCACCGCTAGCACCTGAACTCTTGCTCTTGAAAGGAATCGCTCTGATGACAATC
TGGTGATATAGTGCTGCTAGAGCTGCTCCAATGAATGGTCCAACCCAGAAAATCCAATGGTCATCCCAAG
AGTGGTCCTTGTTGTAGATAATTGCGGCTCCAAGACTTCTAGCTGGGTTGATTCCGGTCCCGGTGATCGG
TATTGTTGCCAAGTGTACCAAGAACACTGCAAATCCGATTGGGAGCGGCGCCAAAATCGGGACGTGTGAG
TCACGGGCGCTTCTCTTGGCGTCGGTGGCGGAGAAGACAGTGTAGACGAGAACGAATGTTCCGATGATTT
CAGCACCAAGGCCAGAACCTTTGGTGTAGCCATGAGCAACGGTGTTAGCACCACCACCGAGAGTCTGGTA
CGGCGTTGGCTGGAAACCTTTGACGACTCCGGCACCACAGATGGCTCCAAGGCATTGCATAATCATGTAG
AACACTGCTCTGGTCAGAGATAACTTCCGAGCCAAGAACAGACCGAATGTTACAGCAGGGTTGATGTGTC
CACCTGAAATTCCAGCAGTACAGTAGACAAGAGCAAAGATCATGCCACCAAAAGCCCACGCGATACCTTG
GATTCCAACAGAAGCACACATGTTTGGTGCTCTCTTAACTCCCATTACAGTCAAAACAGTGATGTAGAGA
AACAAGAAAGTAGCGATAAACTCAGCTATTCCGGCTCTGTAGAAAGACCATGAGCTGAGCTCGCCGGGCT
CGAACAGTGGCGCAGGAGGTGGCTCTTTGTAGTCCTTGTCGGTGGACTGAGCCGATGTACCGATGGGTTG
CCTCTCCGGGAACTTGTTAGCTCCCACTCGTACATCTTCTTCTTTGCCTTCCATTGTTGAGCCTGTTGGT
ACCAGTCGACTGAATACTGTTTGTTAATCAGAAAAACTCAGATTAATCTACAAATTCGATCGCACAAACT
AGAAACTAACACCAGATCTAGATAGAAATCACAAATCGAAGAGTAATTATTCGACAAAACTCAAATTATT
TGAACAAATCGGATGATATCTATGAAACCCTAATCGAGAATTAAGATGATATCTAACGATCAAACCCAGA
AAATCGTCTTCGATCTAAGATTAACAGAATCTAAACCAAAGAACATATACGAAATTGGGATCGAACGAAA
ACAAAATCGAAGATTTTGAGAGAATAAGGAACACAGAAATTTACCTTGATCACGGTAGAGAGAATTGAGA
GAAAGTTTTTAAGATTTTGAGAAATTGAAATCTGAATTGTGAAGAAGAAGAGCTCTTTGGGTATTGTTTT
ATAGAAGAAGAAGAAGAAAAGACGAGGACGACTAGGTCACGAGAAAGCTAAGGCGGTGAAGCAATAGCTA
ATAATAAAATGACACGTGTATTGAGCGTTGTTTACACGCAAAGTTGTTTTTGGCTAATTGCCTTATTTTT
AGGTTGAGGAAAAGTATTTGTGCTTTGAGTTGATAAACACGACTCGTGTGTGCCGGCTGCAACCACTTTG
ACGCCGTTTATTACTGACTCGTCGAGGTTGACTGTAGCAGGTGCCATGGTAATTCTGACAGGATATATTG
GCGGGTAAACCTAAGAGAAAAGAGCGTTTATTAGAATAATCGGATATTTAAAAGGGCGTGAAAAGGTTTA
TCCGTTCGTCCATTTGTATGTGCATGCCAACCACAGGGTTCCCCTCGGGATCAAAGTACTTTGATCCAAC
CCCTCCGCTGCTATAGTGCAGTCGGCTTCTGACGTTCAGTGCAGCCGTCATCTGAAAACGACATGTCGCA
CAAGTCCTAAGTTACGCGACAGGCTGCCGCCCTGCCCTTTTCCTGGCGTTTTCTTGTCGCGTGTTTTAGT
CGCATAAAGTAGAATACTTGCGACTAGAACCGGAGACATTACGCCATGAACAAGAGCGCCGCCGCTGGCC
TGCTGGGCTATGCCCGCGTCAGCACCGACGACCAGGACTTGACCAACCAACGGGCCGAACTGCACGCGGC
CGGCTGCACCAAGCTGTTTTCCGAGAAGATCACCGGCACCAGGCGCGACCGCCCGGAGCTGGCCAGGATG
CTTGACCACCTACGCCCTGGCGACGTTGTGACAGTGACCAGGCTAGACCGCCTGGCCCGCAGCACCCGCG
ACCTACTGGACATTGCCGAGCGCATCCAGGAGGCCGGCGCGGGCCTGCGTAGCCTGGCAGAGCCGTGGGC
CGACACCACCACGCCGGCCGGCCGCATGGTGTTGACCGTGTTCGCCGGCATTGCCGAGTTCGAGCGTTCC
CTAATCATCGACCGCACCCGGAGCGGGCGCGAGGCCGCCAAGGCCCGAGGCGTGAAGTTTGGCCCCCGCC
CTACCCTCACCCCGGCACAGATCGCGCACGCCCGCGAGCTGATCGACCAGGAAGGCCGCACCGTGAAAGA
GGCGGCTGCACTGCTTGGCGTGCATCGCTCGACCCTGTACCGCGCACTTGAGCGCAGCGAGGAAGTGACG
CCCACCGAGGCCAGGCGGCGCGGTGCCTTCCGTGAGGACGCATTGACCGAGGCCGACGCCCTGGCGGCCG
CCGAGAATGAACGCCAAGAGGAACAAGCATGAAACCGCACCAGGACGGCCAGGACGAACCGTTTTTCATT
ACCGAAGAGATCGAGGCGGAGATGATCGCGGCCGGGTACGTGTTCGAGCCGCCCGCGCACCTCTCAACCG
TGCGGCTGCATGAAATCCTGGCCGGTTTGTCTGATGCCAAGCTGGCGGCCTGGCCGGCCAGCTTGGCCGC
TGAAGAAACCGAGCGCCGCCGTCTAAAAAGGTGATGTGTATTTGAGTAAAACAGCTTGCGTCATGCGGTC
GCTGCGTATATGATGCGATGAGTAAATAAACAAATACGCAAGGGGAACGCATGAAGGTTATCGCTGTACT
TAACCAGAAAGGCGGGTCAGGCAAGACGACCATCGCAACCCATCTAGCCCGCGCCCTGCAACTCGCCGGG
GCCGATGTTCTGTTAGTCGATTCCGATCCCCAGGGCAGTGCCCGCGATTGGGCGGCCGTGCGGGAAGATC
AACCGCTAACCGTTGTCGGCATCGACCGCCCGACGATTGACCGCGACGTGAAGGCCATCGGCCGGCGCGA
CTTCGTAGTGATCGACGGAGCGCCCCAGGCGGCGGACTTGGCTGTGTCCGCGATCAAGGCAGCCGACTTC
GTGCTGATTCCGGTGCAGCCAAGCCCTTACGACATATGGGCCACCGCCGACCTGGTGGAGCTGGTTAAGC
AGCGCATTGAGGTCACGGATGGAAGGCTACAAGCGGCCTTTGTCGTGTCGCGGGCGATCAAAGGCACGCG
CATCGGCGGTGAGGTTGCCGAGGCGCTGGCCGGGTACGAGCTGCCCATTCTTGAGTCCCGTATCACGCAG
CGCGTGAGCTACCCAGGCACTGCCGCCGCCGGCACAACCGTTCTTGAATCAGAACCCGAGGGCGACGCTG
CCCGCGAGGTCCAGGCGCTGGCCGCTGAAATTAAATCAAAACTCATTTGAGTTAATGAGGTAAAGAGAAA
ATGAGCAAAAGCACAAACACGCTAAGTGCCGGCCGTCCGAGCGCACGCAGCAGCAAGGCTGCAACGTTGG
CCAGCCTGGCAGACACGCCAGCCATGAAGCGGGTCAACTTTCAGTTGCCGGCGGAGGATCACACCAAGCT
GAAGATGTACGCGGTACGCCAAGGCAAGACCATTACCGAGCTGCTATCTGAATACATCGCGCAGCTACCA
GAGTAAATGAGCAAATGAATAAATGAGTAGATGAATTTTAGCGGCTAAAGGAGGCGGCATGGAAAATCAA
GAACAACCAGGCACCGACGCCGTGGAATGCCCCATGTGTGGAGGAACGGGCGGTTGGCCAGGCGTAAGCG
GCTGGGTTGCCTGCCGGCCCTGCAATGGCACTGGAACCCCCAAGCCCGAGGAATCGGCGTGAGCGGTCGC
AAACCATCCGGCCCGGTACAAATCGGCGCGGCGCTGGGTGATGACCTGGTGGAGAAGTTGAAGGCCGCGC
AGGCCGCCCAGCGGCAACGCATCGAGGCAGAAGCACGCCCCGGTGAATCGTGGCAAGCGGCCGCTGATCG
AATCCGCAAAGAATCCCGGCAACCGCCGGCAGCCGGTGCGCCGTCGATTAGGAAGCCGCCCAAGGGCGAC
GAGCAACCAGATTTTTTCGTTCCGATGCTCTATGACGTGGGCACCCGCGATAGTCGCAGCATCATGGACG
TGGCCGTTTTCCGTCTGTCGAAGCGTGACCGACGAGCTGGCGAGGTGATCCGCTACGAGCTTCCAGACGG
GCACGTAGAGGTTTCCGCAGGGCCGGCCGGCATGGCCAGTGTGTGGGATTACGACCTGGTACTGATGGCG
GTTTCCCATCTAACCGAATCCATGAACCGATACCGGGAAGGGAAGGGAGACAAGCCCGGCCGCGTGTTCC
GTCCACACGTTGCGGACGTACTCAAGTTCTGCCGGCGAGCCGATGGCGGAAAGCAGAAAGACGACCTGGT
AGAAACCTGCATTCGGTTAAACACCACGCACGTTGCCATGCAGCGTACGAAGAAGGCCAAGAACGGCCGC
CTGGTGACGGTATCCGAGGGTGAAGCCTTGATTAGCCGCTACAAGATCGTAAAGAGCGAAACCGGGCGGC
CGGAGTACATCGAGATCGAGCTAGCTGATTGGATGTACCGCGAGATCACAGAAGGCAAGAACCCGGACGT
GCTGACGGTTCACCCCGATTACTTTTTGATCGATCCCGGCATCGGCCGTTTTCTCTACCGCCTGGCACGC
CGCGCCGCAGGCAAGGCAGAAGCCAGATGGTTGTTCAAGACGATCTACGAACGCAGTGGCAGCGCCGGAG
AGTTCAAGAAGTTCTGTTTCACCGTGCGCAAGCTGATCGGGTCAAATGACCTGCCGGAGTACGATTTGAA
GGAGGAGGCGGGGCAGGCTGGCCCGATCCTAGTCATGCGCTACCGCAACCTGATCGAGGGCGAAGCATCC
GCCGGTTCCTAATGTACGGAGCAGATGCTAGGGCAAATTGCCCTAGCAGGGGAAAAAGGTCGAAAAGGAC
TCTTTCCTGTGGATAGCACGTACATTGGGAACCCAAAGCCGTACATTGGGAACCGGAACCCGTACATTGG
GAACCCAAAGCCGTACATTGGGAACCGGTCACACATGTAAGTGACTGATATAAAAGAGAAAAAAGGCGAT
TTTTCCGCCTAAAACTCTTTAAAACTTATTAAAACTCTTAAAACCCGCCTGGCCTGTGCATAACTGTCTG
GCCAGCGCACAGCCGAAGAGCTGCAAAAAGCGCCTACCCTTCGGTCGCTGCGCTCCCTACGCCCCGCCGC
TTCGCGTCGGCCTATCGCGGCCGCTGGCCGCTCAAAAATGGCTGGCCTACGGCCAGGCAATCTACCAGGG
CGCGGACAAGCCGCGCCGTCGCCACTCGACCGCCGGCGCCCACATCAAGGCACCCTGCCTCGCGCGTTTC
GGTGATGACGGTGAAAACCTCTGACACATGCAGCTCCCGGTGACGGTCACAGCTTGTCTGTAAGCGGATG
CCGGGAGCAGACAAGCCCGTCAGGGCGCGTCAGCGGGTGTTGGCGGGTGTCGGGGCGCAGCCATGACCCA
GTCACGTAGCGATAGCGGAGTGTATACTGGCTTAACTATGCGGCATCAGAGCAGATTGTACTGAGAGTGC
ACCATATGCGGTGTGAAATACCGCACAGATGCGTAAGGAGAAAATACCGCATCAGGCGCTCTTCCGCTTC
CTCGCTCACTGACTCGCTGCGCTCGGTCGTTCGGCTGCGGCGAGCGGTATCAGCTCACTCAAAGGCGGTA
ATACGGTTATCCACAGAATCAGGGGATAACGCAGGAAAGAACATGTGAGCAAAAGGCCAGCAAAAGGCCA
GGAACCGTAAAAAGGCCGCGTTGCTGGCGTTTTTCCATAGGCTCCGCCCCCCTGACGAGCATCACAAAAA
TCGACGCTCAAGTCAGAGGTGGCGAAACCCGACAGGACTATAAAGATACCAGGCGTTTCCCCCTGGAAGC
TCCCTCGTGCGCTCTCCTGTTCCGACCCTGCCGCTTACCGGATACCTGTCCGCCTTTCTCCCTTCGGGAA
GCGTGGCGCTTTCTCATAGCTCACGCTGTAGGTATCTCAGTTCGGTGTAGGTCGTTCGCTCCAAGCTGGG
CTGTGTGCACGAACCCCCCGTTCAGCCCGACCGCTGCGCCTTATCCGGTAACTATCGTCTTGAGTCCAAC
CCGGTAAGACACGACTTATCGCCACTGGCAGCAGCCACTGGTAACAGGATTAGCAGAGCGAGGTATGTAG
GCGGTGCTACAGAGTTCTTGAAGTGGTGGCCTAACTACGGCTACACTAGAAGGACAGTATTTGGTATCTG
CGCTCTGCTGAAGCCAGTTACCTTCGGAAAAAGAGTTGGTAGCTCTTGATCCGGCAAACAAACCACCGCT
GGTAGCGGTGGTTTTTTTGTTTGCAAGCAGCAGATTACGCGCAGAAAAAAAGGATCTCAAGAAGATCCTT
TGATCTTTTCTACGGGGTCTGACGCTCAGTGGAACGAAAACTCACGTTAAGGGATTTTGGTCATGCATTC
TAGGTGATTAGAAAAACTCATCGAGCATCAAATGAAACTGCAATTTATTCATATCAGGATTATCAATACC
ATATTTTTGAAAAAGCCGTTTCTGTAATGAAGGAGAAAACTCACCGAGGCAGTTCCATAGGATGGCAAGA
TCCTGGTATCGGTCTGCGATTCCGACTCGTCCAACATCAATACAACCTATTAATTTCCCCTCGTCAAAAA
TAAGGTTATCAAGTGAGAAATCACCATGAGTGACGACTGAATCCGGTGAGAATGGCAAAAGTTTATGCAT
TTCTTTCCAGACTTGTTCAACAGGCCAGCCATTACGCTCGTCATCAAAATCACTCGCATCAACCAAACCG
TTATTCATTCGTGATTGCGCCTGAGCGAGTCGAAATACGCGATCGCTGTTAAAAGGACAATTACAAACAG
GAATCGAATGCAACCGGCGCAGGAACACTGCCAGCGCATCAACAATATTTTCACCTGAATCAGGATATTC
TTCTAATACCTGGAATGCTGTTTTCCCTGGGATCGCAGTGGTGAGTAACCATGCATCATCAGGAGTACGG
ATAAAATGCTTGATGGTCGGAAGAGGCATAAATTCCGTCAGCCAGTTTAGTCTGACCATCTCATCTGTAA
CATCATTGGCAACGCTACCTTTGCCATGTTTCAGAAACAACTCTGGCGCATCGGGCTTCCCATACAATCG
GTAGATTGTCGCACCTGATTGCCCGACATTATCGCGAGCCCATTTATACCCATATAAATCAGCATCCATG
TTGGAATTTAATCGCGGCCTTGAGCAAGACGTTTCCCGTTGAATATGGCTCATAACAGAACTTATTATTT
CCTTCCTCTTTTCTACAGTATTTAAAGATACCCCAAGAAGCTAATTATAACAAGACGAACTCCAATTCAC
TGTTCCTTGCATTCTAAAACCTTAAATACCAGAAAACAGCTTTTTCAAAGTTGTTTTCAAAGTTGGCGTA
TAACATAGTATCGACGGAGCCGATTTTGAAACCGCGGTGATCACAGGCAGCAACGCTCTGTCATCGTTAC
AATCAACATGCTACCCTCCGCGAGATCATCCGTGTTTCAAACCCGGCAGCTTAGTTGCCGTTCTTCCGAA
TAGCATCGGTAACATGAGCAAAGTCTGCCGCCTTACAACGGCTCTCCCGCTGACGCCGTCCCGGACTGAT
GGGCTGCCTGTATCGAGTGGTGATTTTGTGCCGAGCTGCCGGTCGGGGAGCTGTTGGCTGGCTGGTGGCA
GGATATATTGTGGTGTAAACA
Features (pLannotate 1.2.2; 17 found; start..end, strand, type, name):
     32..250     -  terminator     NOS terminator (fragment): nopaline synthase terminator and poly(A) signal
    277..984     -  CDS            mCherry: mCherry is a basic (constitutively fluorescent) red fluorescent protein published in 2004, derived from Discosoma sp.. It is reported to be a very rapidly-maturing monomer with low acid sensitivity.
    985..1701    -  CDS            OLEO2_BRANA: Experimental evidence at protein level: Swiss-Prot protein existence level 1. May have a structural role to stabilize the lipid body during desiccation of the seed by preventing coalescence of the oil. Probably interacts with both lipid and phospholipid moieties of lipid bodies. May also provide recognition signals for specific lipase anchorage in lipolysis during seedling growth. From Brassica napus (Rape).
   2243..2767    +  CDS            MSR4 (fragment): MSRA4_ARATH - Also known as PMSR, PMSR4. Experimental evidence at protein level: Swiss-Prot protein existence level 1. Catalyzes the reduction of methionine sulfoxide (MetSO) to methionine in proteins. Plays a protective role against oxidative stress by restoring activity to proteins that have been inactivated by methionine oxidation. Prevents the methionine sulfoxidation of the heat shock protein HSP21 and its subsequent inactivation. MSRA family specifically reduces the MetSO S-enantiomer. From Arabidopsis thaliana (Mouse-ear cress).
   3136..3384    -  terminator     HSP terminator: efficient transcription terminator from the Arabidopsis thaliana heat shock protein 18.2 gene (Nagaya et al., 2010)
   3399..4115    -  CDS            mTurquoise2: mTurquoise2 is a basic (constitutively fluorescent) cyan fluorescent protein published in 2012, derived from Aequorea victoria. It is reported to be a rapidly-maturing monomer with very low acid sensitivity.
   4164..5024    -  CDS            PIP1.4: PIP14_ARATH - Also known as TMPC. Experimental evidence at protein level: Swiss-Prot protein existence level 1. Aquaporins facilitate the transport of water and small neutral solutes across cell membranes. From Arabidopsis thaliana (Mouse-ear cress).
   5726..5750    +  misc_feature   RB T-DNA repeat: right border repeat from nopaline C58 T-DNA
   6090..6491    +  CDS            Y4CG_SINFN (fragment): Protein inferred from homology: Swiss-Prot protein existence level 3. From Sinorhizobium fredii (strain NBRC 101917 / NGR234).
   7051..7680    +  CDS            pVS1 StaA: stability protein from the Pseudomonas plasmid pVS1 (Heeb et al., 2000)
   8109..9182    +  CDS            pVS1 RepA: replication protein from the Pseudomonas plasmid pVS1 (Heeb et al., 2000)
   9248..9442    +  rep_origin     pVS1 oriV: origin of replication for the Pseudomonas plasmid pVS1 (Heeb et al., 2000)
   9645..9684    +  CDS            rop (fragment): Rop protein, which maintains plasmids at low copy number; rop
   9786..9926    +  misc_feature   bom: basis of mobility region from pBR322
  10112..10700   -  rep_origin     ori: high-copy-number ColE1/pMB1/pBR322/pUC origin of replication
  10788..11603   -  CDS            KanR: aminoglycoside phosphotransferase; aph(3')-Ia; confers resistance to kanamycin in bacteria or G418 (Geneticin®) in eukaryotes
  12036..12060   +  misc_feature   LB T-DNA repeat: left border repeat from nopaline C58 T-DNA
