[The description below was written by a language model from this plasmid's Addgene catalogue record and pLannotate feature annotations shown in this document.]
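Description:
pKD015 is a pCAMBIA-based binary T-DNA vector for plant expression, supplied as a premade module of the GreenGate 2.0 cloning system. It is catalogued as an empty backbone, with no user insert, and is intended as a ready-made marker construct for "braiding", the stacking of several transcriptional units. In E. coli it replicates from a high-copy ColE1/pMB1-type origin, with a bom mobilisation site and a rop remnant nearby. The pVS1 oriV, RepA and StaA functions provide replication and stable maintenance in Agrobacterium. Bacterial selection is by kanamycin through aph(3')-Ia. Nopaline-type left and right border repeats delimit the region transferred to the plant genome.

Within the T-DNA, the main cassette encodes the Arabidopsis aquaporin PIP1;4 followed by the cyan fluorescent protein mTurquoise2, evidently a C-terminal fusion, and ends with the Arabidopsis HSP18.2 terminator. The catalogue entry names pUBQ10 as the promoter, which would give broad constitutive expression, but the feature table does not annotate it. The record calls the construct a "nuclei membrane marker", whereas PIP1;4 is generally known as a plasma membrane aquaporin, and the record does not resolve this wording.

A second cassette carries an oleosin coding sequence (matched to a Brassica napus oleosin) joined to mCherry with a NOS terminator, corresponding to FastRed. This marker puts red fluorescence on seed oil bodies, so transgenic seeds can be picked visually without antibiotic or herbicide selection. Its promoter is also not annotated. The MSR4 fragment next to it may be genomic sequence carried along with that promoter region, though this is an inference. No plant antibiotic or herbicide resistance marker appears in the feature table.
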