Addgene plasmid #207934: pKD015
Purpose: (Empty Backbone) Premade nuclei membrane marker, pUBQ10:PiP1;4:mTurquoise2:tHSP18.2M:FastRed, for braiding
Depositing lab: Alexis Maizel. Depositing organization: Universitaet Heidelberg. Publication: GreenGate 2.0: Backwards compatible addons for assembly of complex transcriptional units and their stacking with GreenGate. Piepers M, Erbstein K, Reyes-Hernandez J, Song C, Tessi T, Petrasiunaite V, Faerber N, Distel K, Maizel A. PLoS One. 2023 Sep 8;18(9):e0290097. doi: 10.1371/journal.pone.0290097. eCollection 2023. PubMed 37682951.
Backbone
  Vector backbone: pCAMBIA
  Vector type: Plant Expression
Growth in bacteria
  Bacterial resistance: Kanamycin, 50 μg/mL
  Growth temperature: 37°C
  Growth strain: DH5alpha
  Copy number: High Copy
Gene/Insert
  Gene/Insert name: None
Terms and licenses: Academic/Nonprofit Terms; Industry Terms: Not Available to Industry
How to cite: pKD015 was a gift from Alexis Maizel (Addgene plasmid # 207934 ; http://n2t.net/addgene:207934 ; RRID:Addgene_207934)
